Addgene plasmid #23521: pDONR223-LRPPRC
Depositing lab: William Hahn & David Root. Depositing organization: Dana-Farber Cancer Institute. Publication: COT drives resistance to RAF inhibition through MAP kinase pathway reactivation. Johannessen CM, Boehm JS, Kim SY, Thomas SR, Wardwell L, Johnson LA, Emery CM, Stransky N, Cogdill AP, Barretina J, Caponigro G, Hieronymus H, Murray RR, Salehi-Ashtiani K, Hill DE, Vidal M, Zhao JJ, Yang X, Alkan O, Kim S, Harris JL, Wilson CJ, Myer VE, Finan PM, Root DE, Roberts TM, Golub T, Flaherty KT, Dummer R, Weber BL, Sellers WR, Schlegel R, Wargo JA, Hahn WC, Garraway LA. Nature. 2010 Dec 16;468(7326):968-72. doi: 10.1038/nature09627 PubMed 21107320.
Backbone
  Vector backbone: pDONR223
  Backbone manufacturer: Invitrogen
  Backbone size w/o insert (bp): 5005
  Vector type: Gateway Donor vector
Growth in bacteria
  Bacterial resistance: Spectinomycin, 50 μg/mL
  Growth temperature: 37°C
  Growth strain: DH5alpha
  Copy number: High Copy
Gene/Insert
  Gene/Insert name: LRPPRC (alt name: leucine-rich PPR-motif containing;LRPPRC)
  Species: H. sapiens (human)
  Insert size (bp): 4185
  Mutation: G246A; deleted E579
  Entrez Gene: LRPPRC (a.k.a. CLONE-23970, GP130, LRP130, LSFC, MC4DN5)
  Cloning method: Gateway Cloning
  Sequencing primers: 5′ M13pUC-fwd; 3′ M13rev
Terms and licenses: Academic/Nonprofit Terms; Industry Terms: Not Available to Industry
Depositor comments: The ORF has no Stop codon. This design enables easy recombination into a destination vector to add an epitope tag of choice and Stop codon to the ORF. Do NOT use this plasmid directly for transfections. A set of 4 custom lentiviral vectors is available ( pLX301 (http://www.addgene.org/25895/) , pLX302 (http://www.addgene.org/25896/) , pLX303 (http://www.addgene.org/25897/) , pLX304 (http://www.addgene.org/25890/) ) to be used to express these ORFs in mammalian cells. These plasmids are not included in the kit and must be ordered separately.
How to cite: pDONR223-LRPPRC was a gift from William Hahn & David Root (Addgene plasmid # 23521 ; http://n2t.net/addgene:23521 ; RRID:Addgene_23521)
