[The description below was written by a language model from this plasmid's Addgene catalogue record and the feature table of its GenBank file.]
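Description:
pDONR223-LRPPRC is a Gateway entry clone built on the Invitrogen pDONR223 donor backbone, carrying the open reading frame of human LRPPRC (leucine-rich PPR-motif containing protein, also known as LRP130 or GP130). It is a bacterial cloning and shuttle plasmid, not an expression vector. It replicates in E. coli from a high-copy ColE1/pUC-type origin and is selected through the aadA gene, which confers resistance to spectinomycin (and streptomycin). The held sequence record is a 6,972 bp circle. That is smaller than the sum of the listed backbone and insert sizes, as expected because BP recombination replaces the donor vector's counter-selection cassette with the insert.

The roughly 4.2 kb ORF is not annotated as a feature but occupies the interval between the attL1 and attL2 sites, which are the substrates for LR Clonase-mediated transfer into any attR-containing destination vector. Upstream rrnB T1 and T2 terminators shield the insert from read-through transcription. M13 forward and reverse primer sites flank the att sites for sequence verification, and a T7 promoter lies just outside attL2, pointing back toward the insert. The record notes two deviations from the reference, G246A and deletion of E579. The ORF deliberately lacks a stop codon, so recombination into a suitable destination vector fuses it in frame to a C-terminal epitope tag and a vector-supplied stop.

With no eukaryotic promoter, the plasmid is not meant for direct transfection. The depositors point to a companion set of lentiviral destination vectors (the pLX30x series) for expression in mammalian cells. The clone belongs to an ORF collection associated with a study of resistance to RAF inhibition through MAP kinase pathway reactivation.
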