LOCUS       Exported 6972 bp ds-DNA circular SYN 12-MAY-2021
DEFINITION  synthetic circular DNA
ACCESSION   .
VERSION     .
KEYWORDS    pDONR223-LRPPRC
SOURCE      synthetic DNA construct
  ORGANISM  synthetic DNA construct
REFERENCE   1 (bases 1 to 6972)
  AUTHORS   Johannessen CM, Boehm JS, Kim SY, Thomas SR, Wardwell L, Johnson LA,
            Emery CM, Stransky N, Cogdill AP, Barretina J, Caponigro G,
            Hieronymus H, Murray RR, Salehi-Ashtiani K, Hill DE, Vidal M, Zhao
            JJ, Yang X, Alkan O, Kim S, Harris JL, Wilson CJ, Myer VE, Finan PM,
            Root DE, Roberts TM, Golub T, Flaherty KT, Dummer R, Weber BL,
            Sellers WR, Schlegel R, Wargo JA, Hahn WC, Garraway LA
  TITLE     COT drives resistance to RAF inhibition through MAP kinase pathway
            reactivation.
  JOURNAL   Nature. 2010 Nov 24. ():.
  PUBMED    21107320
REFERENCE   2 (bases 1 to 6972)
  AUTHORS   .
  TITLE     Direct Submission
  JOURNAL   Exported May 12, 2021 from SnapGene Server 1.1.58
            http://www.snapgene.com
FEATURES             Location/Qualifiers
     source          1..6972
                     /organism="synthetic DNA construct"
                     /mol_type="other DNA"
     terminator      149..176
                     /label=rrnB T2 terminator
                     /note="transcription terminator T2 from the E. coli rrnB
                     gene"
     terminator      268..354
                     /gene="Escherichia coli rrnB"
                     /label=rrnB T1 terminator
                     /note="transcription terminator T1 from the E. coli rrnB
                     gene"
     primer_bind     403..425
                     /label=M13/pUC Forward
                     /note="In lacZ gene"
     primer_bind     417..434
                     /label=M13 Forward
                     /note="In lacZ gene. Also called M13-F20 or M13 (-21)
                     Forward"
     primer_bind     418..434
                     /label=M13 fwd
                     /note="common sequencing primer, one of multiple similar
                     variants"
     protein_bind    450..549
                     /gene="mutant version of attL"
                     /label=attL1
                     /bound_moiety="LR Clonase(TM)"
                     /note="recombination site for the Gateway(R) LR reaction"
     protein_bind    complement(4732..4831)
                     /gene="mutant version of attL"
                     /label=attL2
                     /bound_moiety="LR Clonase(TM)"
                     /note="recombination site for the Gateway(R) LR reaction"
     primer_bind     complement(4848..4867)
                     /label=T7
                     /note="T7 promoter, forward primer"
     promoter        complement(4849..4867)
                     /label=T7 promoter
                     /note="promoter for bacteriophage T7 RNA polymerase"
     primer_bind     complement(4872..4888)
                     /label=M13 rev
                     /note="common sequencing primer, one of multiple similar
                     variants"
     primer_bind     complement(4872..4888)
                     /label=M13 Reverse
                     /note="In lacZ gene. Also called M13-rev"
     CDS             5319..6110
                     /codon_start=1
                     /gene="aadA"
                     /product="aminoglycoside adenylyltransferase (Murphy,
                     1985)"
                     /label=SmR
                     /note="confers resistance to spectinomycin and
                     streptomycin"
                     /translation="MREAVIAEVSTQLSEVVGVIERHLEPTLLAVHLYGSAVDGGLKPH
                     SDIDLLVTVTVRLDETTRRALINDLLETSASPGESEILRAVEVTIVVHDDIIPWRYPAK
                     RELQFGEWQRNDILAGIFEPATIDIDLAILLTKAREHSVALVGPAAEELFDPVPEQDLF
                     EALNETLTLWNSPPDWAGDERNVVLTLSRIWYSAVTGKIAPKDVAADWAMERLPAQYQP
                     VILEARQAYLGQEEDRLASRADQLEEFVHYVKGEITKVVGK"
     rep_origin      6203..6791
                     /direction=RIGHT
                     /label=ori
                     /note="high-copy-number ColE1/pMB1/pBR322/pUC origin of
                     replication"
     primer_bind     6692..6711
                     /label=pBR322ori-F
                     /note="pBR322 origin, forward primer"
     primer_bind     6945..6962
                     /label=L4440
                     /note="L4440 vector, forward primer"
ORIGIN
        1 agcgcccaat acgcaaaccg cctctccccg cgcgttggcc gattcattaa tgcagctggc
       61 acgacaggtt tcccgactgg aaagcgggca gtgagcgcaa cgcaattaat acgcgtaccg
      121 ctagccagga agagtttgta gaaacgcaaa aaggccatcc gtcaggatgg ccttctgctt
      181 agtttgatgc ctggcagttt atggcgggcg tcctgcccgc caccctccgg gccgttgctt
      241 cacaacgttc aaatccgctc ccggcggatt tgtcctactc aggagagcgt tcaccgacaa
      301 acaacagata aaacgaaagg cccagtcttc cgactgagcc tttcgtttta tttgatgcct
      361 ggcagttccc tactctcgcg ttaacgctag catggatgtt ttcccagtca cgacgttgta
      421 aaacgacggc cagtcttaag ctcgggcccc aaataatgat tttattttga ctgatagtga
      481 cctgttcgtt gcaacaaatt gatgagcaat gcttttttat aatgccaact ttgtacaaaa
      541 aagttggcac catggcagcc ctgctgagat ccgcgcgttg gttgctgcgt gccggggcgg
      601 ccccgcgcct cccgctctcc ctgcgcctcc tccctggcgg cccgggccgg ctgcatgccg
      661 cctcctatct gcccgccgct cgcgccgggc ccgtggccgg aggactactg agcccagcca
      721 ggctgtatgc cattgctgcc aaagaaaaag atattcaaga ggagtccact ttttcttcta
      781 ggaagatttc caatcaattt gattgggctc taatgagact agatctttct gttcgaagaa
      841 ctggccgcat tccaaagaag cttctacaaa aagtttttaa tgatacctgc cgctcaggtg
      901 gcctaggtgg tagtcatgcc ttgcttctac tacgtagttg tggttctctc ttgcctgaac
      961 taaagcttga agagagaaca gaatttgctc ataggatatg ggacacactt cagaaattag
     1021 gtgctgtgta tgatgtgagt cactataatg ctttacttaa agtctatctt caaaatgaat
     1081 ataaattctc accaactgat ttcctggcaa aaatggagga agcaaacatt caaccaaatc
     1141 gagtgacata ccagagattg attgcttctt attgtaatgt aggagatatt gaaggtgcca
     1201 gcaagattct tggatttatg aaaactaagg atctcccagt tacagaggca gtattcagtg
     1261 cccttgtgac agggcatgcc agagctggtg atatggagaa tgcagaaaac attctcacag
     1321 tgatgagaga tgccggaatt gagcctggtc cagacacata cctcgcatta ttgaatgcat
     1381 atgctgagaa gggcgacatt gaccatgtta agcagactct ggagaaggtg gagaagtccg
     1441 agcttcacct tatggaccgt gatttactgc aaattatttt tagcttcagt aaagctgggt
     1501 atcctcagta tgtctcagaa attttggaaa aagttacatg tgaaagaaga tatattccag
     1561 atgcaatgaa cctcatttta cttttagtca ctgaaaaatt ggaagatgta gcgttgcaaa
     1621 ttttactagc atgccccgta tcaaaggaag atggcccaag tgtctttggc agtttctttt
     1681 tacaacactg tgtgactatg aatacgcctg tggagaagct aacagactac tgtaagaagt
     1741 taaaggaagt ccagatgcac tcctttcctc tgcagttcac cctccattgt gctttactcg
     1801 ccaataaaac tgatttggca aaagccttaa tgaaggctgt gaaggaggaa ggttttccta
     1861 tcagacctca ctatttctgg ccattgctag ttggacgtcg gaaggaaaaa aatgttcaag
     1921 gtataattga aatcctcaaa ggaatgcaag aattgggagt acatcctgat caggaaacat
     1981 atacagatta tgtgattcca tgctttgata gtgtaaactc agcacgagcc attttgcagg
     2041 aaaatggatg tctgtctgat agtgatatgt tttctcaagc tggattgaga agtgaagcag
     2101 caaatgggaa cttagacttt gtattatcat ttttgaaatc aaatacattg cccatctcgc
     2161 tgcagtctat aagaagtagc ctactgctag gcttcaggag gtctatgaat ataaatcttt
     2221 ggagcgagat aacagaattg ttgtacaagg atggacgtta ttgccaggag cctcgaggac
     2281 cgacggctgt tggctatttt ctttataact tgattgacag catgagtgac tcagaggtac
     2341 aggccaagga ggagcatttg agacaatact tccatcagct ggagaagatg aatgtaaaaa
     2401 ttcctgaaaa tatctacaga ggcattcgta atctcctgga aagctaccat gttcctgaat
     2461 tgattaagga tgctcacttg ttggttgaga gtaagaattt agactttcaa aaaactgtgc
     2521 aacttacatc atctgaattg gagtccacac ttgaaacact aaaagctgaa aatcaaccta
     2581 taagagatgt cctaaagcaa ctcatattag tgctttgttc agaagagaat atgcaaaaag
     2641 cccttgaatt gaaagcaaaa tatgaatccg acatggttac tggtggctat gcagctttaa
     2701 taaatttatg ctgtcgacat gataaagtag aagatgcctt gaacttgaaa gaagaatttg
     2761 accgcttaga ttcatctgct gtccttgaca ccggcaagta tgtaggcctt gtaagagtat
     2821 tggcaaagca tggcaagctc caagatgcta ttaacattct gaaggagatg aaagagaagg
     2881 atgttcttat caaagataca acagccttgt cctttttcca catgctaaat ggcgcagctt
     2941 taagaggtga aattgaaaca gtaaaacagt tgcatgaagc catcgtgact ctagggttag
     3001 cagaaccatc caccaacata agtttcccat tggtcactgt acacttggaa aagggcgacc
     3061 tatctactgc tcttgaggtc gccattgact gctatgaaaa gtataaagta ttaccaagga
     3121 ttcatgatgt cttgtgtaaa ctggtagaga aaggcgagac tgatctaatt cagaaagcaa
     3181 tggactttgt gagccaagaa caaggtgaaa tggtgatgct ctatgatctc ttctttgcct
     3241 tcctacaaac aggaaattac aaagaggcca agaagatcat tgagactcca gggattagag
     3301 ctcgatctgc aaggcttcag tggttttgtg acagatgtgt tgcaaataat caggttgaaa
     3361 ctctggaaaa attagtggag ctgacacaga agctatttga atgtgataga gaccagatgt
     3421 actacaatct gctaaaactg tataaaataa acggtgactg gcaaagagct gatgcagtct
     3481 ggaataaaat ccaagaagaa aatgttattc ctcgtgaaaa gacattaaga ttattagcag
     3541 aaatccttag agagggtaac caggaagttc cgtttgacgt acctgagttg tggtatgaag
     3601 atgaaaaaca ttccctgaat tcttcgtcag cctcaaccac agaacctgat ttccagaaag
     3661 atatattgat tgcctgccga ttgaaccaaa aaaaaggggc atatgatatt ttcctgaatg
     3721 caaaagagca aaacattgtg tttaatgctg aaacctacag caatctcatt aaattactga
     3781 tgtcagaaga ttattttaca caagcaatgg aagtgaaagc attcgcggag acccacatca
     3841 agggcttcac actgaacgat gctgccaaca gccgcctcat cataacgcaa gttaggcggg
     3901 attatttgaa agaggctgtg acaacactga aaacagtatt ggatcagcag cagacccctt
     3961 ctaggttagc agtgacccgt gtcatccagg cattggccat gaagggtgat gttgaaaaca
     4021 tagaagtagt tcagaagatg ttaaatggac tcgaagactc cattggactt tcaaaaatgg
     4081 ttttcatcaa taacattgct ttggctcaaa taaagaataa taacatagat gccgcaatag
     4141 aaaacattga aaatatgctt acttcagaga ataaagtcat tgaaccccaa tacttcggct
     4201 tggcatactt attcagaaaa gtaatagagg agcagttgga accagcagtt gaaaagataa
     4261 gcatcatggc ggagagattg gccaatcagt ttgcaattta taaacctgtc actgattttt
     4321 tccttcaact tgtggatgca ggcaaggtgg atgatgccag agctctccta cagagatgtg
     4381 gtgcaattgc tgaacaaacc ccgattttgt tgttgttcct ccttaggaat tctaggaaac
     4441 aaggaaaggc atcaactgtg aaatctgtgt tagaattgat tcctgaatta aatgaaaagg
     4501 aagaagcata caattccctc atgaaaagct atgtctcaga gaaagatgtc acatctgcta
     4561 aagcactgta tgaacatttg actgcaaaga atacaaaatt ggatgatctg tttctaaagc
     4621 gttacgcatc tttgctgaag tatgctggag agcctgtccc tttcattgaa ccccctgaaa
     4681 gctttgaatt ttatgcacag cagctaagaa aattgaggga aaactcttct ttgccaactt
     4741 tcttgtacaa agttggcatt ataagaaagc attgcttatc aatttgttgc aacgaacagg
     4801 tcactatcag tcaaaataaa atcattattt gccatccagc tgatatcccc tatagtgagt
     4861 cgtattacat ggtcatagct gtttcctggc agctctggcc cgtgtctcaa aatctctgat
     4921 gttacattgc acaagataaa aatatatcat catgcctcct ctagaccagc caggacagaa
     4981 atgcctcgac ttcgctgcta cccaaggttg ccgggtgacg cacaccgtgg aaacggatga
     5041 aggcacgaac ccagtggaca taagcctgtt cggttcgtaa gctgtaatgc aagtagcgta
     5101 tgcgctcacg caactggtcc agaaccttga ccgaacgcag cggtggtaac ggcgcagtgg
     5161 cggttttcat ggcttgttat gactgttttt ttggggtaca gtctatgcct cgggcatcca
     5221 agcagcaagc gcgttacgcc gtgggtcgat gtttgatgtt atggagcagc aacgatgtta
     5281 cgcagcaggg cagtcgccct aaaacaaagt taaacattat gagggaagcg gtgatcgccg
     5341 aagtatcgac tcaactatca gaggtagttg gcgtcatcga gcgccatctc gaaccgacgt
     5401 tgctggccgt acatttgtac ggctccgcag tggatggcgg cctgaagcca cacagtgata
     5461 ttgatttgct ggttacggtg accgtaaggc ttgatgaaac aacgcggcga gctttgatca
     5521 acgacctttt ggaaacttcg gcttcccctg gagagagcga gattctccgc gctgtagaag
     5581 tcaccattgt tgtgcacgac gacatcattc cgtggcgtta tccagctaag cgcgaactgc
     5641 aatttggaga atggcagcgc aatgacattc ttgcaggtat cttcgagcca gccacgatcg
     5701 acattgatct ggctatcttg ctgacaaaag caagagaaca tagcgttgcc ttggtaggtc
     5761 cagcggcgga ggaactcttt gatccggttc ctgaacagga tctatttgag gcgctaaatg
     5821 aaaccttaac gctatggaac tcgccgcccg actgggctgg cgatgagcga aatgtagtgc
     5881 ttacgttgtc ccgcatttgg tacagcgcag taaccggcaa aatcgcgccg aaggatgtcg
     5941 ctgccgactg ggcaatggag cgcctgccgg cccagtatca gcccgtcata cttgaagcta
     6001 gacaggctta tcttggacaa gaagaagatc gcttggcctc gcgcgcagat cagttggaag
     6061 aatttgtcca ctacgtgaaa ggcgagatca ccaaggtagt cggcaaataa ccctcgagcc
     6121 acccatgacc aaaatccctt aacgtgagtt acgcgtcgtt ccactgagcg tcagaccccg
     6181 tagaaaagat caaaggatct tcttgagatc ctttttttct gcgcgtaatc tgctgcttgc
     6241 aaacaaaaaa accaccgcta ccagcggtgg tttgtttgcc ggatcaagag ctaccaactc
     6301 tttttccgaa ggtaactggc ttcagcagag cgcagatacc aaatactgtt cttctagtgt
     6361 agccgtagtt aggccaccac ttcaagaact ctgtagcacc gcctacatac ctcgctctgc
     6421 taatcctgtt accagtggct gctgccagtg gcgataagtc gtgtcttacc gggttggact
     6481 caagacgata gttaccggat aaggcgcagc ggtcgggctg aacggggggt tcgtgcacac
     6541 agcccagctt ggagcgaacg acctacaccg aactgagata cctacagcgt gagctatgag
     6601 aaagcgccac gcttcccgaa gggagaaagg cggacaggta tccggtaagc ggcagggtcg
     6661 gaacaggaga gcgcacgagg gagcttccag ggggaaacgc ctggtatctt tatagtcctg
     6721 tcgggtttcg ccacctctga cttgagcgtc gatttttgtg atgctcgtca ggggggcgga
     6781 gcctatggaa aaacgccagc aacgcggcct ttttacggtt cctggccttt tgctggcctt
     6841 ttgctcacat gttctttcct gcgttatccc ctgattctgt ggataaccgt attaccgcct
     6901 ttgagtgagc tgataccgct cgccgcagcc gaacgaccga gcgcagcgag tcagtgagcg
     6961 aggaagcgga ag
//
