>Addgene plasmid #23521 | pDONR223-LRPPRC | depositor partial sequence | sequence record 10804 | Author sequence, M13pUC-fwd
TTGACTGATAGTGACCTGTTCGTTGCAACAAATTGATGAGCAATGCTTTTTTATAATGCCAACTTTGTAC
AAAAAAGTTGGCACCATGGCAGCCCTGCTGAGATCCGCGCGTTGGTTGCTGCGTGCCGGGGCGGCCCCGC
GCCTCCCGCTCTCCCTGCGCCTCCTCCCTGGCGGCCCGGGCCGGCTGCATGCCGCCTCCTATCTGCCCGC
CGCTCGCGCCGGGCCCGTGGCCGGAGGACTACTGAGCCCAGCCAGGCTGTATGCCATTGCTGCCAAAGAA
AAAGATATTCAAGAGGAGTCCACTTTTTCTTCTAGGAAGATTTCCAATCAATTTGATTGGGCTCTAATGA
GACTAGATCTTTCTGTTCGAAGAACTGGCCGCATTCCAAAGAAGCTTCTACAAAAAGTTTTTAATGATAC
CTGCCGCTCAGGTGGCCTAGGTGGTAGTCATGCCTTGCTTCTACTACGTAGTTGTGGTTCTCTCTTGCCT
GAACTAAAGCTTGAAGAGAGAACAGAATTTGCTCATAGGATATGGGACACACTTCAGAAATTAGGTGCTG
TGTATGATGTGAGTCACTATAATGCTTTACTTAAAGTCTATCTTCAAAATGAATATAAATTCTCACCAAC
TGATTTCCTGGCAAAAATGGAGGAAGCAAACATTCAACCAAATCGAGTGACATACCAGAGATTGATTGCT
TCTTATTGTAATGTAGGAGATATTGAA
