>Addgene plasmid #23521 | pDONR223-LRPPRC | addgene partial sequence | sequence record 29287 | 23521 with M13pUC-fwd
AATAATGATTTTATTTTGACTGATAGTGACCTGTTCGTTGCAACAAATTGATGAGCAATGCTTTTTTATA
ATGCCAACTTTGTACAAAAAAGTTGGCACCATGGCAGCCCTGCTGAGATCCGCGCGTTGGTTGCTGCGTG
CCGGGGCGGCCCCGCGCCTCCCGCTCTCCCTGCGCCTCCTCCCTGGCGGCCCGGGCCGGCTGCATGCCGC
CTCCTATCTGCCCGCCGCTCGCGCCGGGCCCGTGGCCGGAGGACTACTGAGCCCAGCCAGGCTGTATGCC
ATTGCTGCCAAAGAAAAAGATATTCAAGAGGAGTCCACTTTTTCTTCTAGGAAGATTTCCAATCAATTTG
ATTGGGCTCTAATGAGACTAGATCTTTCTGTTCGAAGAACTGGCCGCATTCCAAAGAAGCTTCTACAAAA
AGTTTTTAATGATACCTGCCGCTCAGGTGGCCTAGGTGGTAGTCATGCCTTGCTTCTACTACGTAGTTGT
GGTTCTCTCTTGCCTGAACTAAAGCTTGAAGAGAGAACAGAATTTGCTCATAGGATATGGGACACACTTC
AGAAATTAGGTGCTGTGTATGATGTGAGTCACTATAATGCTTTACTTAAAGTCTATCTTCAAAATGAATA
TAAATTCTCACCAACTGATTTCCTGGCAAAAATGGA
