>Addgene plasmid #23521 | pDONR223-LRPPRC | depositor partial sequence | sequence record 47045 | Author sequence, M13-rev
AATAATGATTTTATTTTGACTGATAGTGACCTGTTCGTTGCAACAAATTGATAAGCAATGCTTTCTTATA
ATGCCAACTTTGTACAAGAAAGTTGGCAAAGAAGAGTTTTCCCTCAATTTTCTTAGCTGCTGTGCATAAA
ATTCAAAGCTTTCAGGGGGTTCAATGAAAGGGACAGGCTCTCCAGCATACTTCAGCAAAGATGCGTAACG
CTTTAGAAACAGATCATCCAATTTTGTATTCTTTGCAGTCAAATGTTCATACAGTGCTTTAGCAGATGTG
ACATCTTTCTCTGAGACATAGCTTTTCATGAGGGAATTGTATGCTTCTTCCTTTTCATTTAATTCAGGAA
TCAATTCTAACACAGATTTCACAGTTGATGCCTTTCCTTGTTTCCTAGAATTCCTAAGGAGGAACAACAA
CAAAATCGGGGTTTGTTCAGCAATTGCACCACATCTCTGTAGGAGAGCTCTGGCATCATCCACCTTGCCT
GCATCCACAAGTTGAAGGAAAAAATCAGTGACAGGTTTATAAATTGCAAACTGATTGGCCAATCTCTCCG
CCATGATGCTTATCTTTTCAACTGCTGGTTCCAACTGCTCCTCTATTACTTTTCTGAATAAGTATGCCAA
GCCGAAGTATTGGGGTTCAATGACTTTATTCTCTGAAGTAAGCATATTTTCAATGTTTTCTATTGCGGCA
TCTATGTTATTATTCTTTATTTGAGCCAAAGCAATGTTATTGATGAAAACCATTTTTGAA
